>Addgene plasmid #147311 | pnEA-NpM-HsNot1iso1_4-1083_Q | depositor full sequence | sequence record 289758 | Full Sequence
TTCTTGAAGACGAAAGGGCCTCGTGATACGCCTATTTTTATAGGTTAATGTCATGATAATAATGGTTTCT
TAGACGTCAGGTGGCACTTTTCGGGGAAATGTGCGCGGAACCCCTATTTGTTTATTTTTCTAAATACATT
CAAATATGTATCCGCTCATGAGACAATAACCCTGATAAATGCTTCAATAATATTGAAAAAGGAAGAGTAT
GAGTATTCAACATTTCCGTGTCGCCCTTATTCCCTTTTTTGCGGCATTTTGCCTTCCTGTTTTTGCTCAC
CCAGAAACGCTGGTGAAAGTAAAAGATGCTGAAGATCAGTTGGGTGCACGAGTGGGTTACATCGAACTGG
ATCTCAACAGCGGTAAGATCCTTGAGAGTTTTCGCCCCGAAGAACGTTTTCCAATGATGAGCACTTTTAA
AGTTCTGCTATGTGGCGCGGTATTATCCCGTGTTGACGCCGGGCAAGAGCAACTCGGTCGCCGCATACAC
TATTCTCAGAATGACTTGGTTGAGTACTCACCAGTCACAGAAAAGCATCTTACGGATGGCATGACAGTAA
GAGAATTATGCAGTGCTGCCATAACCATGAGTGATAACACTGCGGCCAACTTACTTCTGACAACGATCGG
AGGACCGAAGGAGCTAACCGCTTTTTTGCACAACATGGGGGATCATGTAACTCGCCTTGATCGTTGGGAA
CCGGAGCTGAATGAAGCCATACCAAACGACGAGCGTGACACCACGATGCCTGCAGCAATGGCAACAACGT
TGCGCAAACTATTAACTGGCGAACTACTTACTCTAGCTTCCCGGCAACAATTAATAGACTGGATGGAGGC
GGATAAAGTTGCAGGACCACTTCTGCGCTCGGCCCTTCCGGCTGGCTGGTTTATTGCTGATAAATCTGGA
GCCGGTGAGCGTGGGTCTCGCGGTATCATTGCAGCACTGGGGCCAGATGGTAAGCCCTCCCGTATCGTAG
TTATCTACACGACGGGGAGTCAGGCAACTATGGATGAACGAAATAGACAGATCGCTGAGATAGGTGCCTC
ACTGATTAAGCATTGGTAACTGTCAGACCAAGTTTACTCATATATACTTTAGATTGATTTAAAACTTCAT
TTTTAATTTAAAAGGATCTAGGTGAAGATCCTTTTTGATAATCTCATGACCAAAATCCCTTAACGTGAGT
TTTCGTTCCACTGAGCGTCAGACCCCGTAGAAAAGATCAAAGGATCTTCTTGAGATCCTTTTTTTCTGCG
CGTAATCTGCTGCTTGCAAACAAAAAAACCACCGCTACCAGCGGTGGTTTGTTTGCCGGATCAAGAGCTA
CCAACTCTTTTTCCGAAGGTAACTGGCTTCAGCAGAGCGCAGATACCAAATACTGTCCTTCTAGTGTAGC
CGTAGTTAGGCCACCACTTCAAGAACTCTGTAGCACCGCCTACATACCTCGCTCTGCTAATCCTGTTACC
AGTGGCTGCTGCCAGTGGCGATAAGTCGTGTCTTACCGGGTTGGACTCAAGACGATAGTTACCGGATAAG
GCGCAGCGGTCGGGCTGAACGGGGGGTTCGTGCACACAGCCCAGCTTGGAGCGAACGACCTACACCGAAC
TGAGATACCTACAGCGTGAGCTATGAGAAAGCGCCACGCTTCCCGAAGGGAGAAAGGCGGACAGGTATCC
GGTAAGCGGCAGGGTCGGAACAGGAGAGCGCACGAGGGAGCTTCCAGGGGGAAACGCCTGGTATCTTTAT
AGTCCTGTCGGGTTTCGCCACCTCTGACTTGAGCGTCGATTTTTGTGATGCTCGTCAGGGGGGCGGAGCC
TATGGAAAAACGCCAGCAACGCGGCCTTTTTACGGTTCCTGGCCTTTTGCTGGCCTTTTGCTCACATGTT
CTTTCCTGCGTTATCCCCTGATTCTGTGGATAACCGTATTACCGCCTTTGAGTGAGCTGATACCGCTCGC
CGCAGCCGAACGACCGAGCGCAGCGAGTCAGTGAGCGAGGAAGCGGAAGAGCGCCTGATGCGGTATTTTC
TCCTTACGCATCTGTGCGGTATTTCACACCGCATATATGGTGCACTCTCAGTACAATCTGCTCTGATGCC
GCATAGTTAAGCCAGTATACACTCCGCTATCGCTACGTGACTGGGTCATGGCTGCGCCCCGACACCCGCC
AACACCCGCTGACGCGCCCTGACGGGCTTGTCTGCTCCCGGCATCCGCTTACAGACAAGCTGTGACCGTC
TCCGGGAGCTGCATGTGTCAGAGGTTTTCACCGTCATCACCGAAACGCGCGAGGCAGCTGCGGTAAAGCT
CATCAGCGTGGTCGTGAAGCGATTCACAGATGTCTGCCTGTTCATCCGCGTCCAGCTCGTTGAGTTTCTC
CAGAAGCGTTAATGTCTGGCTTCTGATAAAGCGGGCCATGTTAAGGGCGGTTTTTTCCTGTTTGGTCACT
GATGCCTCCGTGTAAGGGGGATTTCTGTTCATGGGGGTAATGATACCGATGAAACGAGAGAGGATGCTCA
CGATACGGGTTACTGATGATGAACATGCCCGGTTACTGGAACGTTGTGAGGGTAAACAACTGGCGGTATG
GATGCGGCGGGACCAGAGAAAAATCACTCAGGGTCAATGCCAGCGCTTCGTTAATACAGATGTAGGTGTT
CCACAGGGTAGCCAGCAGCATCCTGCGATGCAGATCCGGAACATAATGGTGCAGGGCGCTGACTTCCGCG
TTTCCAGACTTTACGAAACACGGAAACCGAAGACCATTCATGTTGTTGCTCAGGTCGCAGACGTTTTGCA
GCAGCAGTCGCTTCACGTTCGCTCGCGTATCGGTGATTCATTCTGCTAACCAGTAAGGCAACCCCGCCAG
CCTAGCCGGGTCCTCAACGACAGGAGCACGATCATGCGCACCCGTGGCCAGGACCCAACGCTGCCCGAGA
TGCGCCGCGTGCGGCTGCTGGAGATGGCGGACGCGATGGATATGTTCTGCCAAGGGTTGGTTTGCGCATT
CACAGTTCTCCGCAAGAATTGATTGGCTCCAATTCTTGGAGTGGTGAATCCGTTAGCGAGGTGCCGCCGG
CTTCCATTCAGGTCGAGGTGGCCCGGCTCCATGCACCGCGACGCAACGCGGGGAGGCAGACAAGGTATAG
GGCGGCGCCTACAATCCATGCCAACCCGTTCCATGTGCTCGCCGAGGCGGCATAAATCGCCGTGACGATC
AGCGGTCCAGTGATCGAAGTTAGGCTGGTAAGAGCCGCGAGCGATCCTTGAAGCTGTCCCTGATGGTCGT
CATCTACCTGCCTGGACAGCATGGCCTGCAACGCGGGCATCCCGATGCCGCCGGAAGCGAGAAGAATCAT
AATGGGGAAGGCCATCCAGCCTCGCGTCGCGAACGCCAGCAAGACGTAGCCCAGCGCGTCGGCCGCCATG
CCGGCGATAATGGCCTGCTTCTCGCCGAAACGTTTGGTGGCGGGACCAGTGACGAAGGCTTGAGCGAGGG
CGTGCAAGATTCCGAATACCGCAAGCGACAGGCCGATCATCGTCGCGCTCCAGCGAAAGCGGTCCTCGCC
GAAAATGACCCAGAGCGCTGCCGGCACCTGTCCTACGAGTTGCATGATAAAGAAGACAGTCATAAGTGCG
GCGACGATAGTCATGCCCCGCGCCCACCGGAAGGAGCTGACTGGGTTGAAGGCTCTCAAGGGCATCGGTC
GAGATCCCGGTGCCTAATGAGTGAGCTAACTTACATTAATTGCGTTGCGCTCACTGCCCGCTTTCCAGTC
GGGAAACCTGTCGTGCCAGCTGCATTAATGAATCGGCCAACGCGCGGGGAGAGGCGGTTTGCGTATTGGG
CGCCAGGGTGGTTTTTCTTTTCACCAGTGAGACGGGCAACAGCTGATTGCCCTTCACCGCCTGGCCCTGA
GAGAGTTGCAGCAAGCGGTCCACGCTGGTTTGCCCCAGCAGGCGAAAATCCTGTTTGATGGTGGTTAACG
GCGGGATATAACATGAGCTGTCTTCGGTATCGTCGTATCCCACTACCGAGATATCCGCACCAACGCGCAG
CCCGGACTCGGTAATGGCGCGCATTGCGCCCAGCGCCATCTGATCGTTGGCAACCAGCATCGCAGTGGGA
ACGATGCCCTCATTCAGCATTTGCATGGTTTGTTGAAAACCGGACATGGCACTCCAGTCGCCTTCCCGTT
CCGCTATCGGCTGAATTTGATTGCGAGTGAGATATTTATGCCAGCCAGCCAGACGCAGACGCGCCGAGAC
AGAACTTAATGGGCCCGCTAACAGCGCGATTTGCTGGTGACCCAATGCGACCAGATGCTCCACGCCCAGT
CGCGTACCGTCTTCATGGGAGAAAATAATACTGTTGATGGGTGTCTGGTCAGAGACATCAAGAAATAACG
CCGGAACATTAGTGCAGGCAGCTTCCACAGCAATGGCATCCTGGTCATCCAGCGGATAGTTAATGATCAG
CCCACTGACGCGTTGCGCGAGAAGATTGTGCACCGCCGCTTTACAGGCTTCGACGCCGCTTCGTTCTACC
ATCGACACCACCACGCTGGCACCCAGTTGATCGGCGCGAGATTTAATCGCCGCGACAATTTGCGACGGCG
CGTGCAGGGCCAGACTGGAGGTGGCAACGCCAATCAGCAACGACTGTTTGCCCGCCAGTTGTTGTGCCAC
GCGGTTGGGAATGTAATTCAGCTCCGCCATCGCCGCTTCCACTTTTTCCCGCGTTTTCGCAGAAACGTGG
CTGGCCTGGTTCACCACGCGGGAAACGGTCTGATAAGAGACACCGGCATACTCTGCGACATCGTATAACG
TTACTGGTTTCACATTCACCACCCTGAATTGACTCTCTTCCGGGCGCTATCATGCCATACCGCGAAAGGT
TTTGCGCCATTCGATGGTGTCCGGGATCTCGACGCTCTCCCTTATGCGACTCCTGCATTAGGAAGCAGCC
CAGTAGTAGGTTGAGGCCGTTGAGCACCGCCGCCGCAAGGAATGGTGCATGCAAGGAGATGGCGCCCAAC
AGTCCCCCGGCCACGGGGCCTGCCACCATACCCACGCCGAAACAAGCGCTCATGAGCCCGAAGTGGCGAG
CCCGATCTTCCCCATCGGTGATGTCGGCGATATAGGCGCCAGCAACCGCACCTGTGGCGCCGGTGATGCC
GGCCACGATGCGTCCGGCGTAGAGGATCGAGATCTCGATCCCGCGAAATTAATACGACTCACTATAGGGG
AATTGTGAGCGGATAACAATTCCCCACTAGTAATAATTTTGTTTAACTTTAAGAAGGAGATATACCATGG
AAACTGAAGAAGGTAAACTGGTAATCTGGATTAACGGCGATAAAGGCTATAACGGTCTCGCTGAAGTCGG
TAAGAAATTCGAGAAAGATACCGGAATTAAAGTCACCGTTGAGCATCCGGATAAACTGGAAGAGAAATTC
CCACAGGTTGCGGCAACTGGCGATGGCCCTGACATTATCTTCTGGGCACACGACCGCTTTGGTGGCTACG
CTCAATCTGGCCTGTTGGCTGAAATCACCCCGGACAAAGCGTTCCAGGACAAGCTGTATCCGTTTACCTG
GGATGCCGTACGTTACAACGGCAAGCTGATTGCTTACCCGATCGCTGTTGAAGCGTTATCGCTGATTTAT
AACAAAGACCTGCTGCCGAACCCGCCAAAAACCTGGGAAGAGATCCCGGCGCTGGATAAAGAACTGAAAG
CGAAAGGTAAGAGCGCCCTGATGTTCAACCTGCAAGAACCGTACTTCACCTGGCCGCTGATTGCTGCTGA
CGGGGGTTATGCGTTCAAGTATGAAAACGGCAAGTACGACATTAAAGACGTGGGCGTGGATAACGCTGGC
GCGAAAGCGGGTCTGACCTTCCTGGTTGACCTGATTAAAAACAAACACATGAATGCAGACACCGATTACT
CCATCGCAGAAGCTGCCTTTAATAAAGGCGAAACAGCGATGACCATCAACGGCCCGTGGGCATGGTCCAA
CATCGACACCAGCAAAGTGAATTATGGTGTAACGGTACTGCCGACCTTCAAGGGTCAACCATCCAAACCG
TTCGTTGGCGTGCTGAGCGCAGGTATTAACGCCGCCAGTCCGAACAAAGAGCTGGCAAAAGAGTTCCTCG
AAAACTATCTGCTGACTGATGAAGGTCTGGAAGCGGTTAATAAAGACAAACCGCTGGGTGCCGTAGCGCT
GAAGTCTTACGAGGAAGAGTTGGCGAAAGATCCACGTATTGCCGCCACGATGGAAAACGCCCAGAAAGGT
GAAATCATGCCGAACATCCCGCAGATGTCCGCTTTCTGGTATGCCGTGCGTACTGCGGTGATCAACGCCG
CCAGCGGTCGTCAGACTGTCGATGAAGCCCTTAAAGACGCGCAGACTGGTACCGGCAGCGGCCTGGAAGT
TCTGTTCCAGGGGCCCCATATGCTCGAGGACTCGCTCTCGCTGGCCTTGTCTCAAATCAGCTACCTGGTG
GACAATTTAACCAAGAAAAATTACCGAGCCAGCCAGCAGGAAATACAGCATATTGTGAATCGGCACGGTC
CTGAGGCAGACAGGCATTTATTACGCTGCCTATTTTCGCATGTGGATTTCAGTGGCGATGGTAAAAGCAG
TGGCAAAGATTTCCATCAGACTCAGTTTCTGATTCAGGAGTGTGCGTTGCTGATTACAAAGCCAAATTTT
ATCTCGACGCTGTCCTATGCCATTGATAATCCATTGCACTATCAGAAGAGTTTAAAGCCTGCACCCCACT
TATTTGCCCAGCTGAGTAAAGTGCTCAAATTAAGCAAAGTACAAGAGGTAATTTTTGGCCTTGCCCTGTT
GAATTCTTCCAGCTCAGATCTTAGAGGTTTCGCTGCCCAGTTTATCAAACAGAAGCTTCCAGATCTTCTG
CGTTCTTACATTGACGCAGACGTCAGTGGAAATCAAGAAGGTGGCTTCCAAGATATAGCAATAGAGGTCC
TACACCTCCTCCTCTCCCATCTCCTCTTTGGGCAGAAGGGAGCCTTTGGAGTTGGACAAGAACAGATAGA
CGCTTTTCTTAAGACGCTGCGCAGAGATTTTCCCCAAGAACGCTGTCCCGTGGTGCTCGCACCACTTTTA
TACCCTGAAAAACGGGACATTCTAATGGACAGGATCCTGCCTGATTCCGGAGGGGTAGCTAAAACCATGA
TGGAGAGCTCTTTGGCTGATTTCATGCAAGAAGTAGGCTATGGCTTTTGTGCAAGTATTGAAGAATGTCG
CAATATAATCGTGCAGTTTGGTGTTCGGGAGGTCACAGCTGCCCAGGTTGCAAGGGTTTTGGGAATGATG
GCTCGAACTCATTCAGGATTAACAGATGGCATTCCATTACAGAGTATTTCTGCTCCGGGCAGTGGGATCT
GGAGTGATGGGAAAGATAAAAGTGATGGAGCACAGGCACACACATGGAATGTAGAAGTCTTGATTGACGT
TCTTAAAGAACTGAATCCAAGTTTGAATTTCAAGGAAGTAACTTATGAACTGGACCATCCTGGATTTCAA
ATTCGTGACAGTAAAGGACTTCATAATGTGGTTTATGGCATTCAGAGGGGTTTGGGTATGGAAGTGTTCC
CAGTAGACCTCATATATAGACCTTGGAAACATGCTGAAGGCCAGCTCTCCTTCATTCAACATTCCCTTAT
AAATCCAGAGATCTTCTGTTTTGCTGACTATCCCTGTCATACTGTTGCCACTGATATTCTGAAAGCACCA
CCAGAGGATGACAATCGAGAAATTGCCACATGGAAGAGCTTGGATTTGATTGAATCTCTGCTGAGGCTTG
CAGAGGTTGGGCAGTATGAGCAAGTCAAACAGCTCTTCAGCTTCCCTATCAAACACTGTCCAGACATGCT
GGTATTGGCCTTACTACAAATTAACACCTCTTGGCATACCTTGCGCCATGAACTTATCTCCACTCTGATG
CCAATTTTCCTTGGAAACCATCCTAACTCAGCTATTATTTTGCACTATGCATGGCATGGGCAGGGACAGT
CTCCCTCAATTCGCCAACTTATCATGCATGCAATGGCAGAATGGTACATGAGAGGGGAGCAGTATGATCA
GGCCAAATTGTCTCGAATACTTGATGTGGCCCAGGACTTGAAGGCCTTGTCAATGCTGCTAAATGGTACT
CCATTTGCCTTTGTTATTGACCTTGCTGCACTTGCTTCACGTCGTGAATACCTCAAACTTGATAAGTGGC
TCACAGATAAAATTCGAGAGCATGGGGAGCCTTTTATCCAGGCGTGTATGACTTTTTTAAAGAGACGGTG
TCCTTCTATTTTGGGCGGACTTGCCCCAGAAAAAGACCAGCCCAAAAGTGCTCAACTTCCTCCAGAAACT
TTGGCGACAATGTTGGCCTGTCTGCAAGCTTGTGCAGGGAGTGTTTCTCAGGAGCTATCAGAAACTATCC
TCACCATGGTAGCCAATTGCAGTAATGTTATGAATAAGGCCAGACAACCACCACCTGGAGTTATGCCAAA
AGGACGTCCTCCTAGTGCTAGCAGCTTAGATGCCATTTCTCCTGTTCAGATTGACCCTCTTGCTGGAATG
ACATCTCTTAGTATAGGTGGTTCAGCTGCCCCTCACACCCAGAGTATGCAGGGTTTTCCTCCAAATTTGG
GTTCTGCATTCAGTACCCCTCAGTCACCAGCAAAAGCATTTCCACCCCTTTCAACCCCCAATCAGACCAC
TGCATTCAGTGGTATTGGAGGACTTTCATCACAGCTTCCAGTAGGTGGTCTTGGCACAGGCAGCCTGACT
GGTATAGGAACTGGTGCTCTTGGACTCCCTGCAGTGAATAACGACCCTTTTGTACAGAGGAAACTGGGCA
CCTCTGGACTGAATCAGCCTACATTCCAGCAGAGTAAGATGAAACCTTCGGACTTGTCTCAGGTGTGGCC
AGAGGCAAACCAGCACTTTAGTAAAGAGATAGATGATGAAGCAAACAGCTATTTCCAGCGAATATATAAT
CATCCACCACATCCAACCATGTCTGTTGATGAGGTATTAGAAATGCTGCAGAGATTTAAAGACTCTACTA
TAAAGAGGGAACGAGAAGTATTTAACTGTATGCTAAGGAACTTGTTTGAAGAATATCGTTTTTTTCCCCA
GTATCCTGATAAAGAGTTACATATAACAGCCTGCCTATTTGGTGGTATAATTGAGAAAGGACTGGTCACT
TACATGGCACTAGGTCTGGCTCTACGATATGTTCTTGAAGCCTTACGCAAGCCTTTTGGATCCAAAATGT
ATTATTTCGGGATTGCTGCACTAGATAGATTTAAAAACAGATTGAAGGACTATCCCCAGTATTGTCAGCA
TTTGGCTTCTATCAGTCACTTTATGCAATTTCCACATCATTTACAGGAGTATATTGAGTATGGACAGCAG
TCTAGAGATCCTCCTGTGAAAATGCAAGGCTCTATCACAACCCCTGGAAGTATTGCACTGGCTCAGGCCC
AGGCTCAGGCCCAGGTTCCAGCAAAAGCTCCTCTTGCTGGTCAAGTTAGCACTATGGTAACCACCTCAAC
AACTACCACTGTTGCTAAAACGGTTACGGTCACCAGGCCAACTGGAGTCAGCTTTAAGAAAGATGTGCCA
CCTTCTATTAATACTACAAATATAGATACGTTGCTTGTGGCCACAGATTAACCTAGGAGATCCGGCTGCT
AACAAAGCCCGAAAGGAAGCTGAGTTGGCTGCTGCCACCGCTGAGCAATAACTAGCATAACCCCTTGGGG
CCTCTAAACGGGTCTTGAGGGGTTTTTTGCTGAAAGGAGGAACTATATCCGGATATCCCGCAAGAGGCCC
GGCAGTACCGGCATAACCAAGCCTATGCCTACAGCATCCAGGGTGACGGTGCCGAGGATGACGATGAGCG
CATTGTTAGATTTCATACACGGTGCCTGACTGCGTTAGCAATTTAACTGTGATAAACTACCGCATTAAAG
CTTATCGATGATAAGCTGTCAAACATGAGAA
Features (pLannotate 1.2.2; 20 found; start..end, strand, type, name):
    104..208     +  promoter       AmpR promoter: bla
    209..1069    +  CDS            AmpR: β-lactamase; bla; confers resistance to ampicillin, carbenicillin, and related antibiotics
   1240..1828    +  rep_origin     ori: high-copy-number ColE1/pMB1/pBR322/pUC origin of replication
   2014..2156    -  misc_feature   bom: basis of mobility region from pBR322
   2258..2449    -  CDS            rop: Rop protein, which maintains plasmids at low copy number; rop
   2466..2846    +  CDS            YPB1_ECOLX: Protein predicted: Swiss-Prot protein existence level 4. From Escherichia coli.
   3088..3712    -  CDS            TcR (fragment): tetracycline efflux protein; tet; confers resistance to tetracycline
   3727..3748    -  protein_bind   CAP binding site: CAP binding activates transcription in the presence of cAMP. E. coli catabolite activator protein
   3761..4843    -  CDS            lacI: lac repressor; lacI; The lac repressor binds to the lac operator to inhibit transcription in E. coli. This inhibition can be relieved by adding lactose or isopropyl-β-D-thiogalactopyranoside (IPTG).
   4844..4921    -  promoter       lacI promoter: lacI
   4929..5208    -  CDS            TcR (fragment): tetracycline efflux protein; tet; confers resistance to tetracycline
   5230..5248    +  promoter       T7 promoter: promoter for bacteriophage T7 RNA polymerase
   5249..5273    +  protein_bind   lac operator: The lac repressor binds to the lac operator to inhibit transcription in E. coli. This inhibition can be relieved by adding lactose or isopropyl-β-D-thiogalactopyranoside (IPTG). lac repressor encoded by lacI
   5288..5310    +  RBS            RBS: efficient ribosome binding site from bacteriophage T7 gene 10 (Olins and Rangwala, 1989)
   5321..6417    +  CDS            MBP (fragment): maltose binding protein from E. coli; malE (mutated); This version of the gene does not encode a signal sequence, so MBP will remain in the cytosol.
   6469..9708    +  CDS            CNOT1 (fragment): CNOT1_HUMAN - Also known as CDC39, KIAA1007, NOT1. Experimental evidence at protein level: Swiss-Prot protein existence level 1. Scaffolding component of the CCR4-NOT complex which is one of the major cellular mRNA deadenylases and is linked to various cellular processes including bulk mRNA degradation, miRNA-mediated repression, translational repression during translational initiation and general transcription regulation. Additional complex functions may be a consequence of its influence on mRNA expression. Its scaffolding function implies its interaction with the catalytic complex module and
   9725..9774    +  CDS            SET1 (fragment): solubility-enhancement tag derived from T7 phage gene 10B
   9782..9829    +  terminator     T7 terminator: transcription terminator for bacteriophage T7 RNA polymerase
   9852..9956    -  CDS            TcR (fragment): tetracycline efflux protein; tet; confers resistance to tetracycline
  10004..10032   -  promoter       tet promoter: E. coli promoter for tetracycline efflux protein gene
