[The description below was written by a language model from this plasmid's Addgene catalogue record and pLannotate feature annotations shown in this document.]
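Description:
pnEA-NpM-HsNot1iso1_4-1083_Q is a bacterial expression plasmid of about 10 kb for producing an N-terminal portion of human CNOT1 (isoform 1, residues 4–1083 as indicated by the name) in E. coli. The catalogue lists the backbone as unknown, but the annotated features show a pBR322/pET-style architecture. There is a ColE1/pMB1-type origin accompanied by the bom region and the rop gene, consistent with the recorded low copy number. A β-lactamase gene under its own promoter provides ampicillin selection. Several fragments of the tetracycline resistance gene and its promoter remain as interrupted remnants of the parental vector and would not be expected to confer resistance.

The expression cassette is driven by a T7 promoter followed by a lac operator and the strong phage T7 gene 10 ribosome binding site. A plasmid-borne lacI gene supplies repressor, so transcription depends on T7 RNA polymerase in the host and is inducible with IPTG. The open reading frame begins with a maltose binding protein lacking its signal sequence, which therefore stays cytosolic. It acts as an N-terminal solubility and affinity tag fused upstream of the CNOT1 fragment. A short region downstream of the insert is annotated as a fragment of a T7 gene 10B-derived solubility tag; whether it is translated as part of the fusion is not stated. The cassette ends at a T7 terminator.

CNOT1 is the scaffold subunit of the CCR4-NOT deadenylase complex, and the stated purpose is simply bacterial expression of this fragment. The depositor notes that the ORF was taken from a protein database entry and that the supplied sequence may be theoretical.
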