Addgene plasmid #147311: pnEA-NpM-HsNot1iso1_4-1083_Q
Purpose: Bacterial Expression of HsNot1iso1_4-1083
Depositing lab: Elisa Izaurralde. Depositing organization: Max Planck Institute for Developmental Biology.
Backbone
  Vector backbone: Unknown
  Vector type: Bacterial Expression
Growth in bacteria
  Bacterial resistance: Ampicillin, 100 μg/mL
  Growth temperature: 37°C
  Growth strain: DH5alpha
  Copy number: Low Copy
Gene/Insert
  Gene/Insert name: HsNot1iso1_4-1083
  Species: H. sapiens (human)
  Entrez Gene: CNOT1 (a.k.a. AD-005, CDC39, HPE12, NOT1, NOT1H, VIBOS)
  Cloning method: Unknown
Terms and licenses: Academic/Nonprofit Terms; Industry Terms: Not Available to Industry
Depositor comments: ORF extracted from Uni Prot.; A5YKK6-1 isoform 1 Plasmids from this collection were made available to the research community and donated after the lab closed. Please note that the sequence provided by the depositing laboratory may be theoretical/predicted or based on Sanger sequencing results. There may be discrepancies between sequencing results obtained by Addgene and the depositor sequence. If an Addgene verified sequence is not available, please contact before placing your order to request that our lab fully sequence the plasmid.
How to cite: pnEA-NpM-HsNot1iso1_4-1083_Q was a gift from Elisa Izaurralde (Addgene plasmid # 147311 ; http://n2t.net/addgene:147311 ; RRID:Addgene_147311)
